>Addgene plasmid #96975 | pMDC32-SEIPIN3 | addgene full sequence | sequence record 190283 | Addgene Assembled NGS Result
CGTAATCATGTCATAGCTGTTTCCTGTGTGAAATTGTTATCCGCTCACAATTCCACACAACATACGAGCC
GGAAGCATAAAGTGTAAAGCCTGGGGTGCCTAATGAGTGAGCTAACTCACATTAATTGCGTTGCGCTCAC
TGCCCGCTTTCCAGTCGGGAAACCTGTCGTGCCAGCTGCATTAATGAATCGGCCAACGCGCGGGGAGAGG
CGGTTTGCGTATTGGCTAGAGCAGCTTGCCAACATGGTGGAGCACGACACTCTCGTCTACTCCAAGAATA
TCAAAGATACAGTCTCAGAAGACCAAAGGGCTATTGAGACTTTTCAACAAAGGGTAATATCGGGAAACCT
CCTCGGATTCCATTGCCCAGCTATCTGTCACTTCATCAAAAGGACAGTAGAAAAGGAAGGTGGCACCTAC
AAATGCCATCATTGCGATAAAGGAAAGGCTATCGTTCAAGATGCCTCTGCCGACAGTGGTCCCAAAGATG
GACCCCCACCCACGAGGAGCATCGTGGAAAAAGAAGACGTTCCAACCACGTCTTCAAAGCAAGTGGATTG
ATGTGAACATGGTGGAGCACGACACTCTCGTCTACTCCAAGAATATCAAAGATACAGTCTCAGAAGACCA
AAGGGCTATTGAGACTTTTCAACAAAGGGTAATATCGGGAAACCTCCTCGGATTCCATTGCCCAGCTATC
TGTCACTTCATCAAAAGGACAGTAGAAAAGGAAGGTGGCACCTACAAATGCCATCATTGCGATAAAGGAA
AGGCTATCGTTCAAGATGCCTCTGCCGACAGTGGTCCCAAAGATGGACCCCCACCCACGAGGAGCATCGT
GGAAAAAGAAGACGTTCCAACCACGTCTTCAAAGCAAGTGGATTGATGTGATATCTCCACTGACGTAAGG
GATGACGCACAATCCCACTATCCTTCGCAAGACCCTTCCTCTATATAAGGAAGTTCATTTCATTTGGAGA
GGACACGCTGAAATCACCAGTCTCTCTCTACAAATCTATCTCTCTCGAGCTTTCGCAGATCCGGGGGGCA
ATGAGATATGAAAAAGCCTGAACTCACCGCGACGTCTGTCGAGAAGTTTCTGATCGAAAAGTTCGACAGC
GTCTCCGACCTGATGCAGCTCTCGGAGGGCGAAGAATCTCGTGCTTTCAGCTTCGATGTAGGAGGGCGTG
GATATGTCCTGCGGGTAAATAGCTGCGCCGATGGTTTCTACAAAGATCGTTATGTTTATCGGCACTTTGC
ATCGGCCGCGCTCCCGATTCCGGAAGTGCTTGACATTGGGGAGTTTAGCGAGAGCCTGACCTATTGCATC
TCCCGCCGTTCACAGGGTGTCACGTTGCAAGACCTGCCTGAAACCGAACTGCCCGCTGTTCTACAACCGG
TCGCGGAGGCTATGGATGCGATCGCTGCGGCCGATCTTAGCCAGACGAGCGGGTTCGGCCCATTCGGACC
GCAAGGAATCGGTCAATACACTACATGGCGTGATTTCATATGCGCGATTGCTGATCCCCATGTGTATCAC
TGGCAAACTGTGATGGACGACACCGTCAGTGCGTCCGTCGCGCAGGCTCTCGATGAGCTGATGCTTTGGG
CCGAGGACTGCCCCGAAGTCCGGCACCTCGTGCACGCGGATTTCGGCTCCAACAATGTCCTGACGGACAA
TGGCCGCATAACAGCGGTCATTGACTGGAGCGAGGCGATGTTCGGGGATTCCCAATACGAGGTCGCCAAC
ATCTTCTTCTGGAGGCCGTGGTTGGCTTGTATGGAGCAGCAGACGCGCTACTTCGAGCGGAGGCATCCGG
AGCTTGCAGGATCGCCACGACTCCGGGCGTATATGCTCCGCATTGGTCTTGACCAACTCTATCAGAGCTT
GGTTGACGGCAATTTCGATGATGCAGCTTGGGCGCAGGGTCGATGCGACGCAATCGTCCGATCCGGAGCC
GGGACTGTCGGGCGTACACAAATCGCCCGCAGAAGCGCGGCCGTCTGGACCGATGGCTGTGTAGAAGTAC
TCGCCGATAGTGGAAACCGACGCCCCAGCACTCGTCCGAGGGCAAAGAAATAGAGTAGATGCCGACCGGG
ATCTGTCGATCGACAAGCTCGAGTTTCTCCATAATAATGTGTGAGTAGTTCCCAGATAAGGGAATTAGGG
TTCCTATAGGGTTTCGCTCATGTGTTGAGCATATAAGAAACCCTTAGTATGTATTTGTATTTGTAAAATA
CTTCTATCAATAAAATTTCTAATTCCTAAAACCAAAATCCAGTACTAAAATCCAGATCCCCCGAATTAAT
TCGGCGTTAATTCAGTACATTAAAAACGTCCGCAATGTGTTATTAAGTTGTCTAAGCGTCAATTTGTTTA
CACCACAATATATCCTGCCACCAGCCAGCCAACAGCTCCCCGACCGGCAGCTCGGCACAAAATCACCACT
CGATACAGGCAGCCCATCAGTCCGGGACGGCGTCAGCGGGAGAGCCGTTGTAAGGCGGCAGACTTTGCTC
ATGTTACCGATGCTATTCGGAAGAACGGCAACTAAGCTGCCGGGTTTGAAACACGGATGATCTCGCGGAG
GGTAGCATGTTGATTGTAACGATGACAGAGCGTTGCTGCCTGTGATCACCGCGGTTTCAAAATCGGCTCC
GTCGATACTATGTTATACGCCAACTTTGAAAACAACTTTGAAAAAGCTGTTTTCTGGTATTTAAGGTTTT
AGAATGCAAGGAACAGTGAATTGGAGTTCGTCTTGTTATAATTAGCTTCTTGGGGTATCTTTAAATACTG
TAGAAAAGAGGAAGGAAATAATAAATGGCTAAAATGAGAATATCACCGGAATTGAAAAAACTGATCGAAA
AATACCGCTGCGTAAAAGATACGGAAGGAATGTCTCCTGCTAAGGTATATAAGCTGGTGGGAGAAAATGA
AAACCTATATTTAAAAATGACGGACAGCCGGTATAAAGGGACCACCTATGATGTGGAACGGGAAAAGGAC
ATGATGCTATGGCTGGAAGGAAAGCTGCCTGTTCCAAAGGTCCTGCACTTTGAACGGCATGATGGCTGGA
GCAATCTGCTCATGAGTGAGGCCGATGGCGTCCTTTGCTCGGAAGAGTATGAAGATGAACAAAGCCCTGA
AAAGATTATCGAGCTGTATGCGGAGTGCATCAGGCTCTTTCACTCCATCGACATATCGGATTGTCCCTAT
ACGAATAGCTTAGACAGCCGCTTAGCCGAATTGGATTACTTACTGAATAACGATCTGGCCGATGTGGATT
GCGAAAACTGGGAAGAAGACACTCCATTTAAAGATCCGCGCGAGCTGTATGATTTTTTAAAGACGGAAAA
GCCCGAAGAGGAACTTGTCTTTTCCCACGGCGACCTGGGAGACAGCAACATCTTTGTGAAAGATGGCAAA
GTAAGTGGCTTTATTGATCTTGGGAGAAGCGGCAGGGCGGACAAGTGGTATGACATTGCCTTCTGCGTCC
GGTCGATCAGGGAGGATATCGGGGAAGAACAGTATGTCGAGCTATTTTTTGACTTACTGGGGATCAAGCC
TGATTGGGAGAAAATAAAATGATCTCATATCAGGGACTTGTTCGCACCTTCCCTAGAATGCATGACCAAA
ATCCCTTAACGTGAGTTTTCGTTCCACTGAGCGTCAGACCCCGTAGAAAAGATCAAAGGATCTTCTTGAG
ATCCTTTTTTTCTGCGCGTAATCTGCTGCTTGCAAACAAAAAAACCACCGCTACCAGCGGTGGTTTGTTT
GCCGGATCAAGAGCTACCAACTCTTTTTCCGAAGGTAACTGGCTTCAGCAGAGCGCAGATACCAAATACT
GTCCTTCTAGTGTAGCCGTAGTTAGGCCACCACTTCAAGAACTCTGTAGCACCGCCTACATACCTCGCTC
TGCTAATCCTGTTACCAGTGGCTGCTGCCAGTGGCGATAAGTCGTGTCTTACCGGGTTGGACTCAAGACG
ATAGTTACCGGATAAGGCGCAGCGGTCGGGCTGAACGGGGGGTTCGTGCACACAGCCCAGCTTGGAGCGA
ACGACCTACACCGAACTGAGATACCTACAGCGTGAGCTATGAGAAAGCGCCACGCTTCCCGAAGGGAGAA
AGGCGGACAGGTATCCGGTAAGCGGCAGGGTCGGAACAGGAGAGCGCACGAGGGAGCTTCCAGGGGGAAA
CGCCTGGTATCTTTATAGTCCTGTCGGGTTTCGCCACCTCTGACTTGAGCGTCGATTTTTGTGATGCTCG
TCAGGGGGGCGGAGCCTATGGAAAAACGCCAGCAACGCGGCCTTTTTACGGTTCCTGGCCTTTTGCTGGC
CTTTTGCTCACATGTTCTTTCCTGCGTTATCCCCTGATTCTGTGGATAACCGTATTACCGCCTTTGAGTG
AGCTGATACCGCTCGCCGCAGCCGAACGACCGAGCGCAGCGAGTCAGTGAGCGAGGAAGCGGAAGAGCGC
CTGATGCGGTATTTTCTCCTTACGCATCTGTGCGGTATTTCACACCGCATATGGTGCACTCTCAGTACAA
TCTGCTCTGATGCCGCATAGTTAAGCCAGTATACACTCCGCTATCGCTACGTGACTGGGTCATGGCTGCG
CCCCGACACCCGCCAACACCCGCTGACGCGCCCTGACGGGCTTGTCTGCTCCCGGCATCCGCTTACAGAC
AAGCTGTGACCGTCTCCGGGAGCTGCATGTGTCAGAGGTTTTCACCGTCATCACCGAAACGCGCGAGGCA
GGGTGCCTTGATGTGGGCGCCGGCGGTCGAGTGGCGACGGCGCGGCTTGTCCGCGCCCTGGTAGATTGCC
TGGCCGTAGGCCAGCCATTTTTGAGCGGCCAGCGGCCGCGATAGGCCGACGCGAAGCGGCGGGGCGTAGG
GAGCGCAGCGACCGAAGGGTAGGCGCTTTTTGCAGCTCTTCGGCTGTGCGCTGGCCAGACAGTTATGCAC
AGGCCAGGCGGGTTTTAAGAGTTTTAATAAGTTTTAAAGAGTTTTAGGCGGAAAAATCGCCTTTTTTCTC
TTTTATATCAGTCACTTACATGTGTGACCGGTTCCCAATGTACGGCTTTGGGTTCCCAATGTACGGGTTC
CGGTTCCCAATGTACGGCTTTGGGTTCCCAATGTACGTGCTATCCACAGGAAAGAGACCTTTTCGACCTT
TTTCCCCTGCTAGGGCAATTTGCCCTAGCATCTGCTCCGTACATTAGGAACCGGCGGATGCTTCGCCCTC
GATCAGGTTGCGGTAGCGCATGACTAGGATCGGGCCAGCCTGCCCCGCCTCCTCCTTCAAATCGTACTCC
GGCAGGTCATTTGACCCGATCAGCTTGCGCACGGTGAAACAGAACTTCTTGAACTCTCCGGCGCTGCCAC
TGCGTTCGTAGATCGTCTTGAACAACCATCTGGCTTCTGCCTTGCCTGCGGCGCGGCGTGCCAGGCGGTA
GAGAAAACGGCCGATGCCGGGATCGATCAAAAAGTAATCGGGGTGAACCGTCAGCACGTCCGGGTTCTTG
CCTTCTGTGATCTCGCGGTACATCCAATCAGCTAGCTCGATCTCGATGTACTCCGGCCGCCCGGTTTCGC
TCTTTACGATCTTGTAGCGGCTAATCAAGGCTTCACCCTCGGATACCGTCACCAGGCGGCCGTTCTTGGC
CTTCTTCGTACGCTGCATGGCAACGTGCGTGGTGTTTAACCGAATGCAGGTTTCTACCAGGTCGTCTTTC
TGCTTTCCGCCATCGGCTCGCCGGCAGAACTTGAGTACGTCCGCAACGTGTGGACGGAACACGCGGCCGG
GCTTGTCTCCCTTCCCTTCCCGGTATCGGTTCATGGATTCGGTTAGATGGGAAACCGCCATCAGTACCAG
GTCGTAATCCCACACACTGGCCATGCCGGCCGGCCCTGCGGAAACCTCTACGTGCCCGTCTGGAAGCTCG
TAGCGGATCACCTCGCCAGCTCGTCGGTCACGCTTCGACAGACGGAAAACGGCCACGTCCATGATGCTGC
GACTATCGCGGGTGCCCACGTCATAGAGCATCGGAACGAAAAAATCTGGTTGCTCGTCGCCCTTGGGCGG
CTTCCTAATCGACGGCGCACCGGCTGCCGGCGGTTGCCGGGATTCTTTGCGGATTCGATCAGCGGCCGCT
TGCCACGATTCACCGGGGCGTGCTTCTGCCTCGATGCGTTGCCGCTGGGCGGCCTGCGCGGCCTTCAACT
TCTCCACCAGGTCATCACCCAGCGCCGCGCCGATTTGTACCGGGCCGGATGGTTTGCGACCGCTCACGCC
GATTCCTCGGGCTTGGGGGTTCCAGTGCCATTGCAGGGCCGGCAGGCAACCCAGCCGCTTACGCCTGGCC
AACCGCCCGTTCCTCCACACATGGGGCATTCCACGGCGTCGGTGCCTGGTTGTTCTTGATTTTCCATGCC
GCCTCCTTTAGCCGCTAAAATTCATCTACTCATTTATTCATTTGCTCATTTACTCTGGTAGCTGCGCGAT
GTATTCAGATAGCAGCTCGGTAATGGTCTTGCCTTGGCGTACCGCGTACATCTTCAGCTTGGTGTGATCC
TCCGCCGGCAACTGAAAGTTGACCCGCTTCATGGCTGGCGTGTCTGCCAGGCTGGCCAACGTTGCAGCCT
TGCTGCTGCGTGCGCTCGGACGGCCGGCACTTAGCGTGTTTGTGCTTTTGCTCATTTTCTCTTTACCTCA
TTAACTCAAATGAGTTTTGATTTAATTTCAGCGGCCAGCGCCTGGACCTCGCGGGCAGCGTCGCCCTCGG
GTTCTGATTCAAGAACGGTTGTGCCGGCGGCGGCAGTGCCTGGGTAGCTCACGCGCTGCGTGATACGGGA
CTCAAGAATGGGCAGCTCGTACCCGGCCAGCGCCTCGGCAACCTCACCGCCGATGCGCGTGCCTTTGATC
GCCCGCGACACGACAAAGGCCGCTTGTAGCCTTCCATCCGTGACCTCAATGCGCTGCTTAACCAGCTCCA
CCAGGTCGGCGGTGGCCCATATGTCGTAAGGGCTTGGCTGCACCGGAATCAGCACGAAGTCGGCTGCCTT
GATCGCGGACACAGCCAAGTCCGCCGCCTGGGGCGCTCCGTCGATCACTACGAAGTCGCGCCGGCCGATG
GCCTTCACGTCGCGGTCAATCGTCGGGCGGTCGATGCCGACAACGGTTAGCGGTTGATCTTCCCGCACGG
CCGCCCAATCGCGGGCACTGCCCTGGGGATCGGAATCGACTAACAGAACATCGGCCCCGGCGAGTTGCAG
GGCGCGGGCTAGATGGGTTGCGATGGTCGTCTTGCCTGACCCGCCTTTCTGGTTAAGTACAGCGATAACC
TTCATGCGTTCCCCTTGCGTATTTGTTTATTTACTCATCGCATCATATACGCAGCGACCGCATGACGCAA
GCTGTTTTACTCAAATACACATCACCTTTTTAGACGGCGGCGCTCGGTTTCTTCAGCGGCCAAGCTGGCC
GGCCAGGCCGCCAGCTTGGCATCAGACAAACCGGCCAGGATTTCATGCAGCCGCACGGTTGAGACGTGCG
CGGGCGGCTCGAACACGTACCCGGCCGCGATCATCTCCGCCTCGATCTCTTCGGTAATGAAAAACGGTTC
GTCCTGGCCGTCCTGGTGCGGTTTCATGCTTGTTCCTCTTGGCGTTCATTCTCGGCGGCCGCCAGGGCGT
CGGCCTCGGTCAATGCGTCCTCACGGAAGGCACCGCGCCGCCTGGCCTCGGTGGGCGTCACTTCCTCGCT
GCGCTCAAGTGCGCGGTACAGGGTCGAGCGATGCACGCCAAGCAGTGCAGCCGCCTCTTTCACGGTGCGG
CCTTCCTGGTCGATCAGCTCGCGGGCGTGCGCGATCTGTGCCGGGGTGAGGGTAGGGCGGGGGCCAAACT
TCACGCCTCGGGCCTTGGCGGCCTCGCGCCCGCTCCGGGTGCGGTCGATGATTAGGGAACGCTCGAACTC
GGCAATGCCGGCGAACACGGTCAACACCATGCGGCCGGCCGGCGTGGTGGTGTCGGCCCACGGCTCTGCC
AGGCTACGCAGGCCCGCGCCGGCCTCCTGGATGCGCTCGGCAATGTCCAGTAGGTCGCGGGTGCTGCGGG
CCAGGCGGTCTAGCCTGGTCACTGTCACAACGTCGCCAGGGCGTAGGTGGTCAAGCATCCTGGCCAGCTC
CGGGCGGTCGCGCCTGGTGCCGGTGATCTTCTCGGAAAACAGCTTGGTGCAGCCGGCCGCGTGCAGTTCG
GCCCGTTGGTTGGTCAAGTCCTGGTCGTCGGTGCTGACGCGGGCATAGCCCAGCAGGCCAGCGGCGGCGC
TCTTGTTCATGGCGTAATGTCTCCGGTTCTAGTCGCAAGTATTCTACTTTATGCGACTAAAACACGCGAC
AAGAAAACGCCAGGAAAAGGGCAGGGCGGCAGCCTGTCGCGTAACTTAGGACTTGTGCGACATGTCGTTT
TCAGAAGACGGCTGCACTGAACGTCAGAAGCCGACTGCACTATAGCAGCGGAGGGGTTGGATCAAAGTAC
TTTGATCCCGAGGGGAACCCTGTGGTTGGCATGCACATACAAATGGACGAACGGATAAACCTTTTCACGC
CCTTTTAAATATCCGATTATTCTAATAAACGCTCTTTTCTCTTAGGTTTACCCGCCAATATATCCTGTCA
AACACTGATAGTTTAAACTGAAGGCGGGAAACGACAATCTGATCCAAGCTCAAGCTGCTCTAGCATTCGC
CATTCAGGCTGCGCAACTGTTGGGAAGGGCGATCGGTGCGGGCCTCTTCGCTATTACGCCAGCTGGCGAA
AGGGGGATGTGCTGCAAGGCGATTAAGTTGGGTAACGCCAGGGTTTTCCCAGTCACGACGTTGTAAAACG
ACGGCCAGTGCCAAGCTTGCATGCCTGCAGGTCAACATGGTGGAGCACGACACACTTGTCTACTCCAAAA
ATATCAAAGATACAGTCTCAGAAGACCAAAGGGCAATTGAGACTTTTCAACAAAGGGTAATATCCGGAAA
CCTCCTCGGATTCCATTGCCCAGCTATCTGTCACTTTATTGTGAAGATAGTGGAAAAGGAAGGTGGCTCC
TACAAATGCCATCATTGCGATAAAGGAAAGGCCATCGTTGAAGATGCCTCTGCCGACAGTGGTCCCAAAG
ATGGACCCCCACCCACGAGGAGCATCGTGGAAAAAGAAGACGTTCCAACCACGTCTTCAAAGCAAGTGGA
TTGATGTGATAACATGGTGGAGCACGACACACTTGTCTACTCCAAAAATATCAAAGATACAGTCTCAGAA
GACCAAAGGGCAATTGAGACTTTTCAACAAAGGGTAATATCCGGAAACCTCCTCGGATTCCATTGCCCAG
CTATCTGTCACTTTATTGTGAAGATAGTGGAAAAGGAAGGTGGCTCCTACAAATGCCATCATTGCGATAA
AGGAAAGGCCATCGTTGAAGATGCCTCTGCCGACAGTGGTCCCAAAGATGGACCCCCACCCACGAGGAGC
ATCGTGGAAAAAGAAGACGTTCCAACCACGTCTTCAAAGCAAGTGGATTGATGTGATATCTCCACTGACG
TAAGGGATGACGCACAATCCCACTATCCTTCGCAAGACCCTTCCTCTATATAAGGAAGTTCATTTCATTT
GGAGAGGACCTCGACTCTAGAGGATCCCCGGGTACCGGGCCCCCCCTCGAGGCGCGCCAATGGAATCAGA
ATCAGAATCATCATCAACACATAGCAGCTGCGATCGATTCCTAGACGCAGAAGACGAATTCTTTTACGAT
AGCTTCTCGAACCACTACGACTGCCTCAATTCGTCTCCCCCCGCGAATCTCCGTCGCCGAAGGTTGCCTA
TGGATACGGATTCTTCTTCTTCCTCTTCTACGTCTTCATTGGAATCTTGTGAGAAACGGAGCACCGTGGG
AGAAAATGACGAGCTTGAGGTTTCTCTAGTGGATTTCGAAACAATTGAAATTGATGTCGATGTTACTGAC
TCTGCAAATAGCTCAATCGACTCGATTTCGGAAAAAGGAGAAGACTTTGAAGTAATTGACTCGTGTACCG
ATACGGAGAAGAATATGGGTGAGAATGATTCGGGTCGGGTCGACCCGTTTACAGTGACCACCTTGAATGA
TGAGCGAGGTGAGATTTATACCGGACCGGAATATACTTCGACGGATTGGTCTTTGACGAGTCTAGTGATC
AGGTCAATTGAATTTCAAGTTAGTTTGATGATTACCTTTATAAGGTTTCCTCCATGGTTAATTAGTAAAT
GTTTGAGCTTTGTTTTTGATCCGTATCGAACAATGAGGCGTGGTAGACGCTATTTAGTATCGTGGATTGT
TGGGTTATGTGATTCAGGGTTAAAAGATGATAAGCCTGTGTTGGAGCTTGTGCGTAGAGTAACATGGGGT
TTGTTTTGTGCTGTTTATGTGGGGATCATGTTGTTTGCCTTGTTGGTTTCTGCGTTTATGATTAGTGGTT
TTGTGATTACCTATTTGGCTCATGAACCACTTGTTATCAAAGAGAGCTTGAATTTTGATTACACCAAGAG
TAGTCCTGAAGCTTATGTGCCCATAAGTTCATGTGCTGGTGTTGCCTTTGGTTTGAGTGGCAAGGAGAGT
ATTGAAACTGGGAAGGTCAAAGGGTTGAAAGACAGGACAGAGATAACTGTGTCAATGACATTGCCTGAGT
CCGAGTACAATAGAAATCTCGGGATGTTTCAGGTTCGGGTGGACTTCTTATCCGCGAGTGGTCATGTGCT
TGCTAGTTCAAGGCGGCCGTGTATGGTAAAATTTAGTAGCGAGCCTATACGTCTTGTCCAGACTTTGCTA
AAGATTGCTCCGCTTGTCACGGGCTATGTCTCTGAAATCCAAACCTTGAACTTGAAGCTTAAAGGCTTGG
TCGAAAAGGACATTATTCCTACTGCTTGCTTGAAGATCATGATCGAACAACGTGCAGAGTTTCGTCCTGG
AGCAGGTATTCCTGAGATTTACGATGCATCTCTGTTCCTTGAATCCAAACTTCCTTTCTTGAAAAGGATC
ATATGGAACTGGAGGAAAACTTTGTTTGTCTGGATCAGCATGAGTTTGTTCATTATGGAATTACTTTTCG
CCTTAGTTTTCTTCAGACCTCTGATCATCCCAAGAACAGGTCAGAGAACACAACAAAGAGATGGAACACA
TTCTATCAACAACAACTTATATCTTGACGGTCAGGCGGGAAGTAGATGATTAATTAACTAGTTCTAGAGC
GGCCGCCACCGCGGTGGAGCTCGAATTTCCCCGATCGTTCAAACATTTGGCAATAAAGTTTCTTAAGATT
GAATCCTGTTGCCGGTCTTGCGATGATTATCATATAATTTCTGTTGAATTACGTTAAGCATGTAATAATT
AACATGTAATGCATGACGTTATTTATGAGATGGGTTTTTATGATTAGAGTCCCGCAATTATACATTTAAT
ACGCGATAGAAAACAAAATATAGCGCGCAAACTAGGATAAATTATCGCGCGCGGTGTCATCTATGTTACT
AGATCGGGAATT
Features (pLannotate 1.2.2; 24 found; start..end, strand, type, name):
     32..54      -  protein_bind   lac operator (fragment): The lac repressor binds to the lac operator to inhibit transcription in E. coli. This inhibition can be relieved by adding lactose or isopropyl-β-D-thiogalactopyranoside (IPTG). lac repressor encoded by lacI
     58..88      -  promoter       lac promoter: promoter for the E. coli lac operon
    103..124     -  protein_bind   CAP binding site: CAP binding activates transcription in the presence of cAMP. E. coli catabolite activator protein
    137..225     -  CDS            lacI (fragment): lac repressor; lacI; The lac repressor binds to the lac operator to inhibit transcription in E. coli. This inhibition can be relieved by adding lactose or isopropyl-β-D-thiogalactopyranoside (IPTG).
    315..991     +  promoter       CaMV 35S promoter (enhanced): cauliflower mosaic virus 35S promoter with a duplicated enhancer region
   1058..2083    +  CDS            HygR: hygromycin B phosphotransferase confers resistance to hygromycin
   2124..2298    +  polyA_signal   CaMV poly(A) signal: cauliflower mosaic virus polyadenylation signal
   2376..2400    -  misc_feature   LB T-DNA repeat: left border repeat from nopaline C58 T-DNA
   2825..3590    +  CDS            KanR (fragment): aminoglycoside phosphotransferase; aphA-3; confers resistance to kanamycin
   3706..4294    +  rep_origin     ori: high-copy-number ColE1/pMB1/pBR322/pUC origin of replication
   4480..4620    -  misc_feature   bom: basis of mobility region from pBR322
   4722..4761    -  CDS            rop (fragment): Rop protein, which maintains plasmids at low copy number; rop
   4964..5158    -  rep_origin     pVS1 oriV: origin of replication for the Pseudomonas plasmid pVS1 (Heeb et al., 2000)
   5224..6297    -  CDS            pVS1 RepA: replication protein from the Pseudomonas plasmid pVS1 (Heeb et al., 2000)
   6726..7355    -  CDS            pVS1 StaA: stability protein from the Pseudomonas plasmid pVS1 (Heeb et al., 2000)
   7915..8316    -  CDS            Y4CG_SINFN (fragment): Protein inferred from homology: Swiss-Prot protein existence level 3. From Sinorhizobium fredii (strain NBRC 101917 / NGR234).
   8656..8680    -  misc_feature   RB T-DNA repeat: right border repeat from nopaline C58 T-DNA
   8746..8900    -  CDS            lacZα (fragment): LacZα fragment of β-galactosidase; lacZ fragment
   8903..8923    -  misc_feature   MCS (fragment): pUC18/19 multiple cloning site
   8998..9669    +  promoter       CaMV 35S promoter (enhanced): cauliflower mosaic virus 35S promoter with a duplicated enhancer region
   9671..9697    -  misc_feature   MCS (fragment): pUC18/19 multiple cloning site
   9720..11246   +  CDS            SEI3: SEI3_ARATH - Experimental evidence at transcript level: Swiss-Prot protein existence level 2. Involved in lipid metabolism and lipid droplet (LD) morphology, number, and size. Supports the formation of small-sized LDs and modulates triacylglycerol accumulation. Induces probably a reorganization of the endoplasmic reticulum into LD-forming domains. From Arabidopsis thaliana (Mouse-ear cress).
  11257..11292   -  misc_feature   MCS (fragment): pBluescript multiple cloning site
  11303..11555   +  terminator     NOS terminator: nopaline synthase terminator and poly(A) signal
