[The description below was written by a language model from this plasmid's Addgene catalogue record and pLannotate feature annotations shown in this document.]
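Description:
pMDC32-SEIPIN3 is a plant expression construct built on pMDC32, a T-DNA binary vector designed for Agrobacterium-mediated delivery into plant cells. The backbone carries a high-copy ColE1/pUC-type origin for propagation in E. coli together with the pVS1 replication module (oriV, RepA and the StaA stability protein), which supports maintenance in Agrobacterium, plus a pBR322 bom region. Bacterial selection is by kanamycin through an aphA-3-type aminoglycoside phosphotransferase gene located outside the T-DNA borders. The assembled sequence is 11,562 nt. This is shorter than the listed empty backbone, probably because AscI/PacI cloning of the insert displaced the Gateway cassette that pMDC32 normally carries. The record does not say this explicitly.

Between the nopaline-type left and right border repeats lie two expression units. The payload is the Arabidopsis thaliana SEIPIN3 coding sequence (AT2G34380, about 1.5 kb), driven by an enhanced cauliflower mosaic virus 35S promoter with a duplicated enhancer and terminated by the nopaline synthase terminator, an arrangement that gives strong constitutive expression in plant tissues. No epitope tag or fluorescent fusion is annotated, so the protein appears to be expressed in native form. Next to the left border, a second enhanced 35S promoter drives hygromycin B phosphotransferase with a CaMV polyadenylation signal, allowing hygromycin selection of transformed plant cells. Residual lac promoter/operator, lacZα and polylinker fragments are remnants of the vector's construction.

SEIPIN3 is annotated as influencing lipid droplet number, size and morphology and modulating triacylglycerol accumulation. The construct is intended for overexpressing this gene in plants, in line with the associated study of how Arabidopsis SEIPIN proteins affect lipid droplet proliferation and oil storage.
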