Addgene plasmid #96975: pMDC32-SEIPIN3
Purpose: Express Arabidopsis SEIPIN3 gene in plants.
Depositing lab: Kent Chapman. Depositing organization: University of North Texas. Publication: Arabidopsis SEIPIN Proteins Modulate Triacylglycerol Accumulation and Influence Lipid Droplet Proliferation. Cai Y, Goodman JM, Pyc M, Mullen RT, Dyer JM, Chapman KD. Plant Cell. 2015 Sep;27(9):2616-36. doi: 10.1105/tpc.15.00588. Epub 2015 Sep 11. PubMed 26362606.
Backbone
  Vector backbone: pMDC32
  Backbone size w/o insert (bp): 11752
  Vector type: Plant Expression
  Selectable markers: Hygromycin
Growth in bacteria
  Bacterial resistance: Kanamycin, 50 μg/mL
  Growth temperature: 37°C
  Growth strain: DH5alpha
  Copy number: High Copy
Gene/Insert
  Gene/Insert name: SEIPIN3
  Species: A. thaliana (mustard weed)
  Insert size (bp): 1530
  Entrez Gene: AT2G34380 (a.k.a. AT2G34380, F13P17.31)
  Promoter: 35S
  Cloning method: Restriction Enzyme; 5′ cloning site AscI (not destroyed); 3′ cloning site PacI (not destroyed)
Terms and licenses: Academic/Nonprofit Terms; Industry Terms: Not Available to Industry
Depositor comments: The sequences and maps of pMDC vectors can be obtained from the following website. http://www.botinst.uzh.ch/en/research/development/grossnik/vectors/MarkdGatewayVectors.html
How to cite: pMDC32-SEIPIN3 was a gift from Kent Chapman (Addgene plasmid # 96975 ; http://n2t.net/addgene:96975 ; RRID:Addgene_96975)
