>Addgene plasmid #96975 | pMDC32-SEIPIN3 | depositor partial sequence | sequence record 178538 | Insert sequence
ATGGAATCAGAATCAGAATCATCATCAACACATAGCAGCTGCGATCGATTCCTAGACGCAGAAGACGAAT
TCTTTTACGATAGCTTCTCGAACCACTACGACTGCCTCAATTCGTCTCCCCCCGCGAATCTCCGTCGCCG
AAGGTTGCCTATGGATACGGATTCTTCTTCTTCCTCTTCTACGTCTTCATTGGAATCTTGTGAGAAACGG
AGCACCGTGGGAGAAAATGACGAGCTTGAGGTTTCTCTAGTGGATTTCGAAACAATTGAAATTGATGTCG
ATGTTACTGACTCTGCAAATAGCTCAATCGACTCGATTTCGGAAAAAGGAGAAGACTTTGAAGTAATTGA
CTCGTGTACCGATACGGAGAAGAATATGGGTGAGAATGATTCGGGTCGGGTCGACCCGTTTACAGTGACC
ACCTTGAATGATGAGCGAGGTGAGATTTATACCGGACCGGAATATACTTCGACGGATTGGTCTTTGACGA
GTCTAGTGATCAGGTCAATTGAATTTCAAGTTAGTTTGATGATTACCTTTATAAGGTTTCCTCCATGGTT
AATTAGTAAATGTTTGAGCTTTGTTTTTGATCCGTATCGAACAATGAGGCGTGGTAGACGCTATTTAGTA
TCGTGGATTGTTGGGTTATGTGATTCAGGGTTAAAAGATGATAAGCCTGTGTTGGAGCTTGTGCGTAGAG
TAACATGGGGTTTGTTTTGTGCTGTTTATGTGGGGATCATGTTGTTTGCCTTGTTGGTTTCTGCGTTTAT
GATTAGTGGTTTTGTGATTACCTATTTGGCTCATGAACCACTTGTTATCAAAGAGAGCTTGAATTTTGAT
TACACCAAGAGTAGTCCTGAAGCTTATGTGCCCATAAGTTCATGTGCTGGTGTTGCCTTTGGTTTGAGTG
GCAAGGAGAGTATTGAAACTGGGAAGGTCAAAGGGTTGAAAGACAGGACAGAGATAACTGTGTCAATGAC
ATTGCCTGAGTCCGAGTACAATAGAAATCTCGGGATGTTTCAGGTTCGGGTGGACTTCTTATCCGCGAGT
GGTCATGTGCTTGCTAGTTCAAGGCGGCCGTGTATGGTAAAATTTAGTAGCGAGCCTATACGTCTTGTCC
AGACTTTGCTAAAGATTGCTCCGCTTGTCACGGGCTATGTCTCTGAAATCCAAACCTTGAACTTGAAGCT
TAAAGGCTTGGTCGAAAAGGACATTATTCCTACTGCTTGCTTGAAGATCATGATCGAACAACGTGCAGAG
TTTCGTCCTGGAGCAGGTATTCCTGAGATTTACGATGCATCTCTGTTCCTTGAATCCAAACTTCCTTTCT
TGAAAAGGATCATATGGAACTGGAGGAAAACTTTGTTTGTCTGGATCAGCATGAGTTTGTTCATTATGGA
ATTACTTTTCGCCTTAGTTTTCTTCAGACCTCTGATCATCCCAAGAACAGGTCAGAGAACACAACAAAGA
GATGGAACACATTCTATCAACAACAACTTATATCTTGACGGTCAGGCGGGAAGTAGATGA
